>Addgene plasmid #42423 | DCTDA | depositor partial sequence | sequence record 57255 | DCTDA sequence 552 bps
AAGAGGAGATAATTAATGTCCTGCAAGAAACGGGACGACTATTTGGAATGGCCAGAGTATTTTATGGCTG
TGGCCTTCTTATCAGCACAGAGAAGCAAAGATCCAAATTCCCAGGTCGGCGCCTGCATCGTGAATTCAGA
AAACAAGATTGTCGGGATTGGGTACAATGGGATGCCAAATGGGTGCAGTGATGACGTGTTGCCTTGGAGA
AGGACAGCAGAGAATAAGCTGGACACCAAATACCCGTACGTGTGCCATGCGGAGCTGAATGCCATCATGA
ACAAAAATTTGACCGATGTGAAAGGCTGTAGTATGTATGTCGCCTTGTTCCCTTGTAATGAATGCGCTAA
GCTCATCATCCAGGCAGGTATAAAAGAAGTGATTTTCATGTCTGATAAATACCATGATAGTGACGAGGCA
ACTGCTGCGAGGCTCCTGTTTAATATGGCCGGGGTGACATTCCGGAAATTCATACCGAAGTGCAGCAAGA
TTGTCATTGACTTTGATTCAATTAACAGCAGACCGAGTGCGCACCATCATCACCACCATTGA
