>Addgene plasmid #42423 | DCTDA | addgene partial sequence | sequence record 60683 | T7_term
CTTTCGGGCTTTGTTAGCAGCCGGATCTCAGTGGTGGTGGTGGTGGTGCTCGAGTGCGGCCGCAAGCTTG
TCGACGGAGCTCGAATTCGGATCCTCAATGGTGGTGATGATGGTGCGCACTCGGTCTGCTGTTAATTGAA
TCAAAGTCAATGACAATCTTGCTGCACTTCGGTATGAATTTCCGGAATGTCACCCCGGCCATATTAAACA
GGAGCCTCGCAGCAGTTGCCTCGTCACTATCATGGTATTTATCAGACATGAAAATCACTTCTTTTATACC
TGCCTGGATGATGAGCTTAGCGCATTCATTACAAGGGAACAAGGCGACATACATACTACAGCCTTTCACA
TCGGTCAAATTTTTGTTCATGATGGCATTCAGCTCCGCATGGCACACGTACGGGTATTTGGTGTCCAGCT
TATTCTCTGCTGTCCTTCTCCAAGGCAACACGTCATCACTGCACCCATTTGGCATCCCATTGTACCCAAT
CCCGACAATCTTGTTTTCTGAATTCACGATGCAGGCGCCGACCTGGGAATTTGGATCTTTGCTTCTCTGT
GCTGATAAGAAGGCCACAGCCATAAAATACTCTGGCCATTCCAAATAGTCGTCCCGTTTCTTGCAGGACA
TTAATTATCTCCTCTTTGTGATTCATGATTCATATGTATATCTCCTTCTTAAAGTTAAACAAAATTATTT
CTAGAGGGGAATTGTTATCCGCTCACAATTCCCCTATAGTGAGTCGTATTAATTTCGCGGGATCGAGATC
TCGATCCTCTACGCCGGACGCATCGTGGCCGGCATCACCGGCGCCACAGGTGCGGTTGCTGGCGCCTATA
TCGCCGACATCACCGATGGGGGAAGATCGGGCTCGCCACTTCGGGCTCATGAGCGCTTGTTTTCGGCGTG
GGGTATGGTGGCAGGCCCCGTGGCCGGGGGGACTGTTGGGCGCCATCTCTTGCA
