[The description below was written by a language model from this plasmid's Addgene catalogue record.]
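Description:
DCTDA is a bacterial expression plasmid built on the pNIC-CH backbone from the Structural Genomics Consortium, carrying a 552 bp insert derived from human DCTD, the gene encoding deoxycytidylate (dCMP) deaminase. It is a high-copy plasmid maintained in E. coli under kanamycin selection. The insert was introduced by ligation-independent cloning, the standard high-throughput route used for this vector family, and it is fused to a hexahistidine tag at its C terminus, which allows the recombinant protein to be captured by immobilised metal affinity chromatography.

The record does not explicitly name the promoter, but the listed sequencing primers (T7 forward and T7 terminator reverse) indicate that the insert sits within a T7 expression cassette. This is consistent with the depositor's recommendation of a BL21(DE3)-derived expression host, which supplies T7 RNA polymerase, and which here also carries a rare-codon tRNA plasmid to aid translation of the human sequence. The origin of replication is likewise not stated in the record.

The construct was made to produce protein for structure determination, and the insert is linked to a deposited crystal structure of the human enzyme. As the catalogue entry warns, the insert may not be the full open reading frame; constructs of this type are often trimmed to domain boundaries that favour soluble expression and crystallisation. The mutation field refers only to the depositor comments, which give no specific sequence changes, so any differences from the reference sequence are not documented in the record. No feature table was provided, so details beyond the catalogue fields cannot be confirmed.
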