Addgene plasmid #42423: DCTDA
Purpose: Bacterial expression for structure determination; may not be full ORF
Depositing lab: Nicola Burgess-Brown. Depositing organization: University of Oxford.
Backbone
  Vector backbone: pNIC-CH
  Backbone manufacturer: SGC
  Vector type: Bacterial Expression
Growth in bacteria
  Bacterial resistance: Kanamycin, 50 μg/mL
  Growth temperature: 37°C
  Growth strain: Mach1 ;
  Copy number: High Copy
Gene/Insert
  Gene/Insert name: DCTDA (alt names: DCTD___; gi|66840174; PDB:2W4L)
  Species: H. sapiens (human)
  Insert size (bp): 552
  Mutation: See Comments
  Entrez Gene: DCTD (a.k.a. MGC111062)
  Tag / fusion protein: His6 (C terminal on insert)
  Cloning method: Ligation Independent Cloning
  Sequencing primers: 5′ T7; 3′ T7-term
Terms and licenses: Academic/Nonprofit Terms; Industry Terms: Not Available to Industry
Depositor comments: http://www.thesgc.org/structures/2W4L/ Use BL21(DE3)-R3-pRARE2 strain for expression.
How to cite: DCTDA was a gift from Nicola Burgess-Brown (Addgene plasmid # 42423 ; http://n2t.net/addgene:42423 ; RRID:Addgene_42423)
